Addgene plasmid #162090: pEpicVector3G_Puro-T2A-EGFP-StrepTagII-ProtC-FLAG
Purpose: EGFP linked to 3 tags on the C-terminus as barcodes. Puromycin resistant.
Depositing lab: Julien Sage. Depositing organization: Stanford University. Publication: Spatial epitope barcoding reveals clonal tumor patch behaviors. Rovira-Clave X, Drainas AP, Jiang S, Bai Y, Baron M, Zhu B, Dallas AE, Lee MC, Chu TP, Holzem A, Ayyagari R, Bhattacharya D, McCaffrey EF, Greenwald NF, Markovic M, Coles GL, Angelo M, Bassik MC, Sage J, Nolan GP. Cancer Cell. 2022 Nov 14;40(11):1423-1439.e11. doi: 10.1016/j.ccell.2022.09.014. Epub 2022 Oct 13. PubMed 36240778.
Backbone
  Vector backbone: pLV
  Backbone manufacturer: Vectorbuilder
  Vector type: Lentiviral
  Selectable markers: Puromycin
Growth in bacteria
  Bacterial resistance: Ampicillin, 100 μg/mL
  Growth temperature: 37°C
  Growth strain: NEB Stable
  Copy number: High Copy
Gene/Insert
  Gene/Insert name: Puromycin resistant; EGFP linked to StrepTagII-ProtC-FLAG (alt name: G-3-SPF)
  Species: Synthetic
  Mutation: WT
  Promoter: EF1A
  Tag / fusion protein: StrepTagII-ProtC-FLAG (C terminal on insert)
  Cloning method: Unknown
  Sequencing primers: 3′ aaaggagctgacaggtggtg
Terms and licenses: Academic/Nonprofit Terms; Industry Terms: Not Available to Industry
Depositor comments: #12 out of 20 EGFP tagged combinations . Please visit https://doi.org/10.1101/2021.06.29.449991 for bioRxiv preprint.
How to cite: pEpicVector3G_Puro-T2A-EGFP-StrepTagII-ProtC-FLAG was a gift from Julien Sage (Addgene plasmid # 162090 ; http://n2t.net/addgene:162090 ; RRID:Addgene_162090)
