[The description below was written by a language model from this plasmid's Addgene catalogue record and pLannotate feature annotations shown in this document.]
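Description:
pEpicVector3G_Puro-T2A-EGFP-StrepTagII-ProtC-FLAG is a third-generation, self-inactivating lentiviral transfer plasmid built on a commercial pLV backbone. In bacteria it is maintained through a high-copy ColE1/pUC-type origin and ampicillin resistance (β-lactamase); an f1 origin and remnants of a lac/T7/T3 cloning region are also present. The viral portion consists of an RSV promoter fused to a truncated HIV-1 5' LTR, which allows Tat-independent production of genomic RNA. This is followed by the Ψ packaging signal with a partial gag sequence, the Rev response element, the cPPT/CTS, and a ΔU3 3' LTR followed by an SV40 polyadenylation signal. Gateway attB4, attB1 and attB2 scars flank the promoter and coding modules, reflecting recombination-based assembly.

The payload is a single open reading frame driven by the human EF1A promoter with its intron. Puromycin N-acetyltransferase is joined through a T2A ribosome-skipping peptide to EGFP, so one transcript yields both a drug-selection marker and a separate fluorescent protein. According to the record, EGFP carries three short epitope tags at its C-terminus: StrepTagII, Protein C and FLAG. The automated annotation detects only the FLAG-like segment, but an unannotated gap between EGFP and that segment is consistent with the other two tags. A WPRE downstream enhances transcript expression.

The tag combination serves as a protein-level barcode. The depositor lists this construct as number 12 of 20 EGFP-based tag combinations, made for spatial epitope barcoding. Transduced, puromycin-selected cell populations can then be distinguished by antibody detection of their tag sets, for example to follow clonal patches in tumours.
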