Features (pLannotate 1.2.2; 33 found; start..end, strand, type, name):
     20..231     +  promoter       EF-1α core promoter: core promoter for human elongation factor EF-1α
    232..341     +  intron         EF-1α intron A (fragment): intron upstream of the start codon of human EF-1α
    967..1170    +  intron         EF-1α intron A: truncated intron upstream of the start codon of human EF-1α
   1179..1203    +  protein_bind   attB1: mutant version of attB; recombination site for the Gateway® BP reaction BP Clonase™
   1210..1806    +  CDS            PuroR (fragment): puromycin N-acetyltransferase; pac from Streptomyces; confers resistance to puromycin
   1816..1869    +  CDS            T2A: 2A peptide from Thosea asigna virus capsid protein Eukaryotic ribosomes fail to insert a peptide bond between the Gly and Pro residues, yielding separate polypeptides.
   1870..2586    +  CDS            EGFP: EGFP is a basic (constitutively fluorescent) green fluorescent protein published in 1996, derived from Aequorea victoria. It is reported to be a rapidly-maturing weak dimer with moderate acid sensitivity.
   2676..2699    +  CDS            3xFLAG (fragment): three tandem FLAG® epitope tags
   2707..2731    -  protein_bind   attB2: mutant version of attB; recombination site for the Gateway® BP reaction BP Clonase™
   2749..3337    +  misc_feature   WPRE: woodchuck hepatitis virus posttranscriptional regulatory element
   3404..3423    +  misc_feature   cPPT/CTS (fragment): central polypurine tract and central termination sequence of HIV-1
   3425..3658    +  LTR            3' LTR (ΔU3): self-inactivating 3' long terminal repeat (LTR) from HIV-1
   3730..3851    +  polyA_signal   SV40 poly(A) signal: SV40 polyadenylation signal
   3891..4026    +  rep_origin     SV40 ori: SV40 origin of replication
   4047..4065    -  promoter       T7 promoter: promoter for bacteriophage T7 RNA polymerase
   4073..4228    +  CDS            lacZα (fragment): LacZα fragment of β-galactosidase; lacZ fragment
   4233..4661    +  rep_origin     f1 ori (sequence partly withheld): f1 bacteriophage origin of replication; arrow indicates direction of (+) strand synthesis
   4714..4818    +  promoter       AmpR promoter: bla
   4819..5679    +  CDS            AmpR: β-lactamase; bla; confers resistance to ampicillin, carbenicillin, and related antibiotics
   5850..6438    +  rep_origin     ori: high-copy-number ColE1/pMB1/pBR322/pUC origin of replication
   6621..6713    +  CDS            lacI (fragment): lac repressor; lacI; The lac repressor binds to the lac operator to inhibit transcription in E. coli. This inhibition can be relieved by adding lactose or isopropyl-β-D-thiogalactopyranoside (IPTG).
   6726..6747    +  protein_bind   CAP binding site: CAP binding activates transcription in the presence of cAMP. E. coli catabolite activator protein
   6762..6792    +  promoter       lac promoter: promoter for the E. coli lac operon
   6800..6816    +  protein_bind   lac operator: The lac repressor binds to the lac operator to inhibit transcription in E. coli. This inhibition can be relieved by adding lactose or isopropyl-β-D-thiogalactopyranoside (IPTG). lac repressor encoded by lacI
   6861..6879    +  promoter       T3 promoter: promoter for bacteriophage T3 RNA polymerase
   6907..7133    +  promoter       RSV promoter: Rous sarcoma virus enhancer/promoter
   7134..7314    +  LTR            5' LTR (truncated): truncated 5' long terminal repeat (LTR) from HIV-1
   7361..7486    +  misc_feature   HIV-1 Ψ: packaging signal of human immunodeficiency virus type 1
   7470..7833    +  CDS            HIV-1 gag (fragment): gag protein from human immunodeficiency virus 1; gag
   7979..8212    +  misc_feature   RRE: The Rev response element (RRE) of HIV-1 allows for Rev-dependent mRNA export from the nucleus to the cytoplasm.
   8589..8689    +  CDS            Rev (fragment): human immunodeficiency virus 1 (HIV-1) Rev protein; rev; enhances nuclear export of unspliced and incompletely spliced viral mRNAs
   8707..8824    +  misc_feature   cPPT/CTS: central polypurine tract and central termination sequence of HIV-1
   8842..8862    +  protein_bind   attB4: mutant version of attB; core recombination site for the Gateway® BP reaction BP Clonase™
>Addgene plasmid #162090 | pEpicVector3G_Puro-T2A-EGFP-StrepTagII-ProtC-FLAG | addgene full sequence | sequence record 318154 | Addgene NGS Result
GGCTCCGGTGCCCGTCAGTGGGCAGAGCGCACATCGCCCACAGTCCCCGAGAAGTTGGGGGGAGGGGTCG
GCAATTGAACCGGTGCCTAGAGAAGGTGGCGCGGGGTAAACTGGGAAAGTGATGTCGTGTACTGGCTCCG
CCTTTTTCCCGAGGGTGGGGGAGAACCGTATATAAGTGCAGTAGTCGCCGTGAACGTTCTTTTTCGCAAC
GGGTTTGCCGCCAGAACACAGGTAAGTGCCGTGTGTGGTTCCCGCGGGCCTGGCCTCTTTACGGGTTATG
GCCCTTGCGTGCCTTGAATTACTTCCACCTGGCTGCAGTACGTGATTCTTGATCCCGAGCTTCGGGTTGG
AAGTGGGTGGGAGAGTTCGAGGCCTTGCGCTTAAGGAGCCCCTTCGCCTCGTGCTTGAGTTGAGGCCTGG
CCTGGGCGCTGGGGCCGCCGCGTGCGAATCTGGTGGCACCTTCGCGCCTGTCTCGCTGCTTTCGATAAGT
CTCTAGCCATTTAAAATTTTTGATGACCTGCTGCGACGCTTTTTTTCTGGCAAGATAGTCTTGTAAATGC
GGGCCAAGATCTGCACACTGGTATTTCGGTTTTTGGGGCCGCGGGCGGCGACGGGGCCCGTGCGTCCCAG
CGCACATGTTCGGCGAGGCGGGGCCTGCGAGCGCGGCCACCGAGAATCGGACGGGGGTAGTCTCAAGCTG
GCCGGCCTGCTCTGGTGCCTGGTCTCGCGCCGCCGTGTATCGCCCCGCCCTGGGCGGCAAGGCTGGCCCG
GTCGGCACCAGTTGCGTGAGCGGAAAGATGGCCGCTTCCCGGCCCTGCTGCAGGGAGCTCAAAATGGAGG
ACGCGGCGCTCGGGAGAGCGGGCGGGTGAGTCACCCACACAAAGGAAAAGGGCCTTTCCGTCCTCAGCCG
TCGCTTCATGTGACTCCACGGAGTACCGGGCGCCGTCCAGGCACCTCGATTAGTTCTCGAGCTTTTGGAG
TACGTCGTCTTTAGGTTGGGGGGAGGGGTTTTATGCGATGGAGTTTCCCCACACTGAGTGGGTGGAGACT
GAAGTTAGGCCAGCTTGGCACTTGATGTAATTCTCCTTGGAATTTGCCCTTTTTGAGTTTGGATCTTGGT
TCATTCTCAAGCCTCAGACAGTGGTTCAAAGTTTTTTTCTTCCATTTCAGGTGTCGTGACAAGTTTGTAC
AAAAAAGCAGGCTGCCACCATGACCGAGTACAAGCCCACGGTGCGCCTCGCCACCCGCGACGACGTCCCC
AGGGCCGTACGCACCCTCGCCGCCGCGTTCGCCGACTACCCCGCCACGCGCCACACCGTCGATCCGGACC
GCCACATCGAGCGGGTCACCGAGCTGCAAGAACTCTTCCTCACGCGCGTCGGGCTCGACATCGGCAAGGT
GTGGGTCGCGGACGACGGCGCCGCGGTGGCGGTCTGGACCACGCCGGAGAGCGTCGAAGCGGGGGCGGTG
TTCGCCGAGATCGGCCCGCGCATGGCCGAGTTGAGCGGTTCCCGGCTGGCCGCGCAGCAACAGATGGAAG
GCCTCCTGGCGCCGCACCGGCCCAAGGAGCCCGCGTGGTTCCTGGCCACCGTCGGCGTCTCGCCCGACCA
CCAGGGCAAGGGTCTGGGCAGCGCCGTCGTGCTCCCCGGAGTGGAGGCGGCCGAGCGCGCCGGGGTGCCC
GCCTTCCTGGAGACCTCCGCGCCCCGCAACCTCCCCTTCTACGAGCGGCTCGGCTTCACCGTCACCGCCG
ACGTCGAGGTGCCCGAAGGACCGCGCACCTGGTGCATGACCCGCAAGCCCGGTGCCGGAAGCGGAGAGGG
CAGGGGAAGTCTTCTAACATGCGGGGACGTGGAGGAAAATCCCGGCCCCATGGTGAGCAAGGGCGAGGAG
CTGTTCACCGGGGTGGTGCCCATCCTGGTCGAGCTGGACGGCGACGTAAACGGCCACAAGTTCAGCGTGT
CCGGCGAGGGCGAGGGCGATGCCACCTACGGCAAGCTGACCCTGAAGTTCATCTGCACCACCGGCAAGCT
GCCCGTGCCCTGGCCCACCCTCGTGACCACCCTGACCTACGGCGTGCAGTGCTTCAGCCGCTACCCCGAC
CACATGAAGCAGCACGACTTCTTCAAGTCCGCCATGCCCGAAGGCTACGTCCAGGAGCGCACCATCTTCT
TCAAGGACGACGGCAACTACAAGACCCGCGCCGAGGTGAAGTTCGAGGGCGACACCCTGGTGAACCGCAT
CGAGCTGAAGGGCATCGACTTCAAGGAGGACGGCAACATCCTGGGGCACAAGCTGGAGTACAACTACAAC
AGCCACAACGTCTATATCATGGCCGACAAGCAGAAGAACGGCATCAAGGTGAACTTCAAGATCCGCCACA
ACATCGAGGACGGCAGCGTGCAGCTCGCCGACCACTACCAGCAGAACACCCCCATCGGCGACGGCCCCGT
GCTGCTGCCCGACAACCACTACCTGAGCACCCAGTCCGCCCTGAGCAAAGACCCCAACGAGAAGCGCGAT
CACATGGTCCTGCTGGAGTTCGTGACCGCCGCCGGGATCACTCTCGGCATGGACGAGCTGTACAAGGGTG
GCAGCGGCGGCGGCGGCTCTGGCGGCAACTGGAGCCACCCCCAGTTCGAGAAGGAAGATCAAGTTGATCC
TCGTCTGATCGACGGCAAGGACTACAAAGACGATGACGACAAGTAAACCCAGCTTTCTTGTACAAAGTGG
TGATAATCGAATTCCGATAATCAACCTCTGGATTACAAAATTTGTGAAAGATTGACTGGTATTCTTAACT
ATGTTGCTCCTTTTACGCTATGTGGATACGCTGCTTTAATGCCTTTGTATCATGCTATTGCTTCCCGTAT
GGCTTTCATTTTCTCCTCCTTGTATAAATCCTGGTTGCTGTCTCTTTATGAGGAGTTGTGGCCCGTTGTC
AGGCAACGTGGCGTGGTGTGCACTGTGTTTGCTGACGCAACCCCCACTGGTTGGGGCATTGCCACCACCT
GTCAGCTCCTTTCCGGGACTTTCGCTTTCCCCCTCCCTATTGCCACGGCGGAACTCATCGCCGCCTGCCT
TGCCCGCTGCTGGACAGGGGCTCGGCTGTTGGGCACTGACAATTCCGTGGTGTTGTCGGGGAAGCTGACG
TCCTTTCCATGGCTGCTCGCCTGTGTTGCCACCTGGATTCTGCGCGGGACGTCCTTCTGCTACGTCCCTT
CGGCCCTCAATCCAGCGGACCTTCCTTCCCGCGGCCTGCTGCCGGCTCTGCGGCCTCTTCCGCGTCTTCG
CCTTCGCCCTCAGACGAGTCGGATCTCCCTTTGGGCCGCCTCCCCGCATCGGGAATTCCCGCGGTTCGCT
TTAAGACCAATGACTTACAAGGCAGCTGTAGATCTTAGCCACTTTTTAAAAGAAAAGGGGGGACTGGAAG
GGCTAATTCACTCCCAACGAAGACAAGATCTGCTTTTTGCTTGTACTGGGTCTCTCTGGTTAGACCAGAT
CTGAGCCTGGGAGCTCTCTGGCTAACTAGGGAACCCACTGCTTAAGCCTCAATAAAGCTTGCCTTGAGTG
CTTCAAGTAGTGTGTGCCCGTCTGTTGTGTGACTCTGGTAACTAGAGATCCCTCAGACCCTTTTAGTCAG
TGTGGAAAATCTCTAGCAGTAGTAGTTCATGTCATCTTATTATTCAGTATTTATAACTTGCAAAGAAATG
AATATCAGAGAGTGAGAGGAACTTGTTTATTGCAGCTTATAATGGTTACAAATAAAGCAATAGCATCACA
AATTTCACAAATAAAGCATTTTTTTCACTGCATTCTAGTTGTGGTTTGTCCAAACTCATCAATGTATCTT
ATCATGTCTGGCTCTAGCTATCCCGCCCCTAACTCCGCCCATCCCGCCCCTAACTCCGCCCAGTTCCGCC
CATTCTCCGCCCCATGGCTGACTAATTTTTTTTATTTATGCAGAGGCCGAGGCCGCCTCGGCCTCTGAGC
TATTCCAGAAGTAGTGAGGAGGCTTTTTTGGAGGCCTAGGGACGTACCCAATTCGCCCTATAGTGAGTCG
TATTACGCGCGCTCACTGGCCGTCGTTTTACAACGTCGTGACTGGGAAAACCCTGGCGTTACCCAACTTA
ATCGCCTTGCAGCACATCCCCCTTTCGCCAGCTGGCGTAATAGCGAAGAGGCCCGCACCGATCGCCCTTC
CCAACAGTTGCGCAGCCTGAATGGCGAATGGG
[124 nt withheld, positions 4233-4356]
C
[91 nt withheld, positions 4358-4448]
A
[49 nt withheld, positions 4450-4498]
CCTTTGACGTTGGAGTCCACGTTCTTT
[37 nt withheld, positions 4526-4562]
ACCCTATCTCGGTCTATTCTTTTGATTTATAAGGGATTTTGCCGATTTCGGCCTATTGGTTAAAAAATGA
GCTGATTTAACAAAAATTTAACGCGAATTTTAACAAAATATTAACGCTTACAATTTAGGTGGCACTTTTC
GGGGAAATGTGCGCGGAACCCCTATTTGTTTATTTTTCTAAATACATTCAAATATGTATCCGCTCATGAG
ACAATAACCCTGATAAATGCTTCAATAATATTGAAAAAGGAAGAGTATGAGTATTCAACATTTCCGTGTC
GCCCTTATTCCCTTTTTTGCGGCATTTTGCCTTCCTGTTTTTGCTCACCCAGAAACGCTGGTGAAAGTAA
AAGATGCTGAAGATCAGTTGGGTGCACGAGTGGGTTACATCGAACTGGATCTCAACAGCGGTAAGATCCT
TGAGAGTTTTCGCCCCGAAGAACGTTTTCCAATGATGAGCACTTTTAAAGTTCTGCTATGTGGCGCGGTA
TTATCCCGTATTGACGCCGGGCAAGAGCAACTCGGTCGCCGCATACACTATTCTCAGAATGACTTGGTTG
AGTACTCACCAGTCACAGAAAAGCATCTTACGGATGGCATGACAGTAAGAGAATTATGCAGTGCTGCCAT
AACCATGAGTGATAACACTGCGGCCAACTTACTTCTGACAACGATCGGAGGACCGAAGGAGCTAACCGCT
TTTTTGCACAACATGGGGGATCATGTAACTCGCCTTGATCGTTGGGAACCGGAGCTGAATGAAGCCATAC
CAAACGACGAGCGTGACACCACGATGCCTGTAGCAATGGCAACAACGTTGCGCAAACTATTAACTGGCGA
ACTACTTACTCTAGCTTCCCGGCAACAATTAATAGACTGGATGGAGGCGGATAAAGTTGCAGGACCACTT
CTGCGCTCGGCCCTTCCGGCTGGCTGGTTTATTGCTGATAAATCTGGAGCCGGTGAGCGTGGGTCTCGCG
GTATCATTGCAGCACTGGGGCCAGATGGTAAGCCCTCCCGTATCGTAGTTATCTACACGACGGGGAGTCA
GGCAACTATGGATGAACGAAATAGACAGATCGCTGAGATAGGTGCCTCACTGATTAAGCATTGGTAACTG
TCAGACCAAGTTTACTCATATATACTTTAGATTGATTTAAAACTTCATTTTTAATTTAAAAGGATCTAGG
TGAAGATCCTTTTTGATAATCTCATGACCAAAATCCCTTAACGTGAGTTTTCGTTCCACTGAGCGTCAGA
CCCCGTAGAAAAGATCAAAGGATCTTCTTGAGATCCTTTTTTTCTGCGCGTAATCTGCTGCTTGCAAACA
AAAAAACCACCGCTACCAGCGGTGGTTTGTTTGCCGGATCAAGAGCTACCAACTCTTTTTCCGAAGGTAA
CTGGCTTCAGCAGAGCGCAGATACCAAATACTGTTCTTCTAGTGTAGCCGTAGTTAGGCCACCACTTCAA
GAACTCTGTAGCACCGCCTACATACCTCGCTCTGCTAATCCTGTTACCAGTGGCTGCTGCCAGTGGCGAT
AAGTCGTGTCTTACCGGGTTGGACTCAAGACGATAGTTACCGGATAAGGCGCAGCGGTCGGGCTGAACGG
GGGGTTCGTGCACACAGCCCAGCTTGGAGCGAACGACCTACACCGAACTGAGATACCTACAGCGTGAGCT
ATGAGAAAGCGCCACGCTTCCCGAAGAGAGAAAGGCGGACAGGTATCCGGTAAGCGGCAGGGTCGGAACA
GGAGAGCGCACGAGGGAGCTTCCAGGGGGAAACGCCTGGTATCTTTATAGTCCTGTCGGGTTTCGCCACC
TCTGACTTGAGCGTCGATTTTTGTGATGCTCGTCAGGGGGGCGGAGCCTATGGAAAAACGCCAGCAACGC
GGCCTTTTTACGGTTCCTGGCCTTTTGCTGGCCTTTTGCTCACATGTTCTTTCCTGCGTTATCCCCTGAT
TCTGTGGATAACCGTATTACCGCCTTTGAGTGAGCTGATACCGCTCGCCGCAGCCGAACGACCGAGCGCA
GCGAGTCAGTGAGCGAGGAAGCGGAAGAGCGCCCAATACGCAAACCGCCTCTCCCCGCGCGTTGGCCGAT
TCATTAATGCAGCTGGCACGACAGGTTTCCCGACTGGAAAGCGGGCAGTGAGCGCAACGCAATTAATGTG
AGTTAGCTCACTCATTAGGCACCCCAGGCTTTACACTTTATGCTTCCGGCTCGTATGTTGTGTGGAATTG
TGAGCGGATAACAATTTCACACAGGAAACAGCTATGACCATGATTACGCCAAGCGCGCAATTAACCCTCA
CTAAAGGGAACAAAAGCTGGAGCTGCAAGCTTAATGTAGTCTTATGCAATACTCTTGTAGTCTTGCAACA
TGGTAACGATGAGTTAGCAACATGCCTTACAAGGAGAGAAAAAGCACCGTGCATGCCGATTGGTGGAAGT
AAGGTGGTACGATCGTGCCTTATTAGGAAGGCAACAGACGGGTCTGACATGGATTGGACGAACCACTGAA
TTGCCGCATTGCAGAGATATTGTATTTAAGTGCCTAGCTCGATACATAAACGGGTCTCTCTGGTTAGACC
AGATCTGAGCCTGGGAGCTCTCTGGCTAACTAGGGAACCCACTGCTTAAGCCTCAATAAAGCTTGCCTTG
AGTGCTTCAAGTAGTGTGTGCCCGTCTGTTGTGTGACTCTGGTAACTAGAGATCCCTCAGACCCTTTTAG
TCAGTGTGGAAAATCTCTAGCAGTGGCGCCCGAACAGGGACTTGAAAGCGAAAGGGAAACCAGAGGAGCT
CTCTCGACGCAGGACTCGGCTTGCTGAAGCGCGCACGGCAAGAGGCGAGGGGCGGCGACTGGTGAGTACG
CCAAAAATTTTGACTAGCGGAGGCTAGAAGGAGAGAGATGGGTGCGAGAGCGTCAGTATTAAGCGGGGGA
GAATTAGATCGCGATGGGAAAAAATTCGGTTAAGGCCAGGGGGAAAGAAAAAATATAAATTAAAACATAT
AGTATGGGCAAGCAGGGAGCTAGAACGATTCGCAGTTAATCCTGGCCTGTTAGAAACATCAGAAGGCTGT
AGACAAATACTGGGACAGCTACAACCATCCCTTCAGACAGGATCAGAAGAACTTAGATCATTATATAATA
CAGTAGCAACCCTCTATTGTGTGCATCAAAGGATAGAGATAAAAGACACCAAGGAAGCTTTAGACAAGAT
AGAGGAAGAGCAAAACAAAAGTAAGACCACCGCACAGCAAGCGGCCGCTGATCTTCAGACCTGGAGGAGG
AGATATGAGGGACAATTGGAGAAGTGAATTATATAAATATAAAGTAGTAAAAATTGAACCATTAGGAGTA
GCACCCACCAAGGCAAAGAGAAGAGTGGTGCAGAGAGAAAAAAGAGCAGTGGGAATAGGAGCTTTGTTCC
TTGGGTTCTTGGGAGCAGCAGGAAGCACTATGGGCGCAGCGTCAATGACGCTGACGGTACAGGCCAGACA
ATTATTGTCTGGTATAGTGCAGCAGCAGAACAATTTGCTGAGGGCTATTGAGGCGCAACAGCATCTGTTG
CAACTCACAGTCTGGGGCATCAAGCAGCTCCAGGCAAGAATCCTGGCTGTGGAAAGATACCTAAAGGATC
AACAGCTCCTGGGGATTTGGGGTTGCTCTGGAAAACTCATTTGCACCACTGCTGTGCCTTGGAATGCTAG
TTGGAGTAATAAATCTCTGGAACAGATTTGGAATCACACGACCTGGATGGAGTGGGACAGAGAAATTAAC
AATTACACAAGCTTAATACACTCCTTAATTGAAGAATCGCAAAACCAGCAAGAAAAGAATGAACAAGAAT
TATTGGAATTAGATAAATGGGCAAGTTTGTGGAATTGGTTTAACATAACAAATTGGCTGTGGTATATAAA
ATTATTCATAATGATAGTAGGAGGCTTGGTAGGTTTAAGAATAGTTTTTGCTGTACTTTCTATAGTGAAT
AGAGTTAGGCAGGGATATTCACCATTATCGTTTCAGACCCACCTCCCAACCCCGAGGGGACCCGACAGGC
CCGAAGGAATAGAAGAAGAAGGTGGAGAGAGAGACAGAGACAGATCCATTCGATTAGTGAACGGATCTCG
ACGGTATCGCTAGCTTTTAAAAGAAAAGGGGGGATTGGGGGGTACAGTGCAGGGGAAAGAATAGTAGACA
TAATAGCAACAGACATACAAACTAAAGAATTACAAAAACAAATTACAAAAATTCAAAATTTTACTAGTGA
TTATCGGATCAACTTTGTATAGAAAAGTTG
